Addgene plasmid #180448: pTCF5 HLA-A*01:01
Purpose: E. coli expression of soluble MHC protein
Depositing lab: John Altman. Depositing organization: Emory University.
Backbone
  Vector backbone: pET24a+
  Backbone manufacturer: Novagen
  Vector type: Bacterial Expression
Growth in bacteria
  Bacterial resistance: Kanamycin, 50 μg/mL
  Growth temperature: 37°C
  Growth strain: DH5alpha
  Copy number: Low Copy
Gene/Insert
  Gene/Insert name: HLA-A*01:01
  Species: H. sapiens (human)
  Mutation: Replacement of transmembrane domain with enzymatic biotinylation site
  Tag / fusion protein: BSP41 (C terminal on insert)
  Cloning method: Restriction Enzyme; 5′ cloning site Unknown (unknown if destroyed)
Terms and licenses: Academic/Nonprofit Terms; Industry Terms: Not Available to Industry
Depositor comments: https://www.ebi.ac.uk/ipd/imgt/hla/alleles/allele/?accession=HLA00001 provides allele sequence data. For detailed protocols of expression, purification and use to visualize antigen-specific T cells, please refer to Altman and Davis (2016) Curr. Protoc. Immunol. doi.org/10.1002/cpim.14. We recommend the E. coli BL21(DE3) strain for expression.
How to cite: pTCF5 HLA-A*01:01 was a gift from John Altman (Addgene plasmid # 180448 ; http://n2t.net/addgene:180448 ; RRID:Addgene_180448)
