[The description below was written by a language model from this plasmid's Addgene catalogue record and pLannotate feature annotations shown in this document.]
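Description:
pTCF5 HLA-A*01:01 is a bacterial expression plasmid built on the Novagen pET24a+ backbone for producing a soluble form of the human MHC class I heavy chain HLA-A*01:01 in E. coli. It is selected with kanamycin through an aph(3')-Ia KanR gene. It replicates from a pBR322/ColE1-type origin accompanied by the bom region and the rop gene, which is consistent with its listing as a low-copy plasmid. An f1 origin is also present, along with short non-functional remnants of a tetracycline resistance gene and an AmpR promoter fragment typical of the backbone.

The insert lies downstream of a T7 promoter with an adjacent lac operator and the T7 gene 10 ribosome binding site, and it is followed by the T7 terminator. A plasmid-borne lacI gene supplies the repressor, so transcription requires T7 RNA polymerase and is induced with IPTG. The depositor recommends a BL21(DE3) host for expression. The annotated HLA-A fragment of roughly 840 bp corresponds to a truncated heavy chain. According to the record, the transmembrane domain has been replaced by a C-terminal BSP41 tag, an enzymatic biotinylation site. The automated annotation does not label this tag, but it presumably lies in the unannotated stretch just after the HLA-A fragment. A backbone His-tag sequence lies further downstream, and the record does not state whether it is translated as part of the product.

The depositor's comments indicate that the purified protein is used to visualize antigen-specific T cells, and site-specific biotinylation of MHC molecules generally serves to multimerize them on streptavidin. The Addgene-sequenced and depositor sequence records differ by only a few nucleotides and carry the same set of features.
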