Features (pLannotate 1.2.2; 19 found; start..end, strand, type, name):
     24..42      +  promoter       T7 promoter: promoter for bacteriophage T7 RNA polymerase
     43..67      +  protein_bind   lac operator: The lac repressor binds to the lac operator to inhibit transcription in E. coli. This inhibition can be relieved by adding lactose or isopropyl-β-D-thiogalactopyranoside (IPTG). lac repressor encoded by lacI
     82..104     +  RBS            RBS: efficient ribosome binding site from bacteriophage T7 gene 10 (Olins and Rangwala, 1989)
    118..960     +  CDS            HLA-A (fragment) (sequence partly withheld): HLAA_HUMAN - Also known as HLAA. Experimental evidence at protein level: Swiss-Prot protein existence level 1. Allele A*74:01: Presents immunodominant HIV-1 epitopes derived from gag-pol (GQMVHQAISPR, QIYPGIKVR) and rev (RQIHSISER), carrying an aliphatic residue at position 2 and Arg anchor residue at the C-terminus. May contribute to viral load control in chronic HIV-1 infection. From Homo sapiens (Human).
   1036..1053    +  CDS            9xHis (fragment): 9xHis affinity tag
   1063..1112    +  CDS            SET1 (fragment): solubility-enhancement tag derived from T7 phage gene 10B
   1120..1167    +  terminator     T7 terminator: transcription terminator for bacteriophage T7 RNA polymerase
   1204..1632    +  rep_origin     f1 ori (sequence partly withheld): f1 bacteriophage origin of replication; arrow indicates direction of (+) strand synthesis
   1685..1742    +  promoter       AmpR promoter (fragment): bla
   1751..2566    -  CDS            KanR: aminoglycoside phosphotransferase; aph(3')-Ia; confers resistance to kanamycin in bacteria or G418 (Geneticin®) in eukaryotes
   2688..3276    +  rep_origin     ori: high-copy-number ColE1/pMB1/pBR322/pUC origin of replication
   3462..3601    -  misc_feature   bom: basis of mobility region from pBR322
   3703..3894    -  CDS            rop: Rop protein, which maintains plasmids at low copy number; rop
   3911..4291    +  CDS            YPB1_ECOLX: Protein predicted: Swiss-Prot protein existence level 4. From Escherichia coli.
   4363..4654    -  CDS            TcR (fragment): tetracycline efflux protein; tet; confers resistance to tetracycline
   4669..4690    -  protein_bind   CAP binding site: CAP binding activates transcription in the presence of cAMP. E. coli catabolite activator protein
   4703..5785    -  CDS            lacI: lac repressor; lacI; The lac repressor binds to the lac operator to inhibit transcription in E. coli. This inhibition can be relieved by adding lactose or isopropyl-β-D-thiogalactopyranoside (IPTG).
   5786..5863    -  promoter       lacI promoter: lacI
   5871..2       -  CDS            TcR (fragment) (across the origin): tetracycline efflux protein; tet; confers resistance to tetracycline
>Addgene plasmid #180448 | pTCF5 HLA-A*01:01 | addgene full sequence | sequence record 355109 | Addgene NGS Result
TCGAGATCTCGATCCCGCGAAATTAATACGACTCACTATAGGGGAATTGTGAGCGGATAACAATTCCCCT
CTAGAAATAATTTTGTTTAACTTTAAGAAGGAGATATACATATGGCTAGCGGT
[540 nt withheld, positions 124-663]
ACGGACCCCCCCAAGACACATATGACCCACCACCCCATCTCTGACCATGAGGCCACCCTGAGGTGCTGGG
CCCTGGGCTTCTACCCTGCGGAGATCACACTGACCTGGCAGCGGGATGGGGAGGACCAGACCCAGGACAC
GGAGCTCGTGGAGACCAGGCCTGCAGGGGATGGAACCTTCCAGAAGTGGGCGGCTGTGGTGGTGCCTTCT
GGAGAGGAGCAGAGATACACCTGCCATGTGCAGCATGAGGGTCTGCCCAAGCCCCTCACCCTGAGATGGG
AGCTGTCTTCCCAGCCCGGATCCCTGCATCATATTCTGGATGCACAGAAAATGGTGTGGAATCATCGTTA
AAAGCTTGCGGCCGCACTCGAGCACCACCACCACCACCACTGAGATCCGGCTGCTAACAAAGCCCGAAAG
GAAGCTGAGTTGGCTGCTGCCACCGCTGAGCAATAACTAGCATAACCCCTTGGGGCCTCTAAACGGGTCT
TGAGGGGTTTTTTGCTGAAAGGAGGAACTATATCCGGATTGGCGAATGGG
[124 nt withheld, positions 1204-1327]
C
[91 nt withheld, positions 1329-1419]
A
[49 nt withheld, positions 1421-1469]
CCTTTGACGTTGGAGTCCACGTTCTTT
[37 nt withheld, positions 1497-1533]
ACCCTATCTCGGTCTATTCTTTTGATTTATAAGGGATTTTGCCGATTTCGGCCTATTGGTTAAAAAATGA
GCTGATTTAACAAAAATTTAACGCGAATTTTAACAAAATATTAACGCTTACAATTTAGGTGGCACTTTTC
GGGGAAATGTGCGCGGAACCCCTATTTGTTTATTTTTCTAAATACATTCAAATATGTATCCGCTCATGAA
TTAATTCTTAGAAAAACTCATCGAGCATCAAATGAAACTGCAATTTATTCATATCAGGATTATCAATACC
ATATTTTTGAAAAAGCCGTTTCTGTAATGAAGGAGAAAACTCACCGAGGCAGTTCCATAGGATGGCAAGA
TCCTGGTATCGGTCTGCGATTCCGACTCGTCCAACATCAATACAACCTATTAATTTCCCCTCGTCAAAAA
TAAGGTTATCAAGTGAGAAATCACCATGAGTGACGACTGAATCCGGTGAGAATGGCAAAAGTTTATGCAT
TTCTTTCCAGACTTGTTCAACAGGCCAGCCATTACGCTCGTCATCAAAATCACTCGCATCAACCAAACCG
TTATTCATTCGTGATTGCGCCTGAGCGAGACGAAATACGCGATCGCTGTTAAAAGGACAATTACAAACAG
GAATCGAATGCAACCGGCGCAGGAACACTGCCAGCGCATCAACAATATTTTCACCTGAATCAGGATATTC
TTCTAATACCTGGAATGCTGTTTTCCCGGGGATCGCAGTGGTGAGTAACCATGCATCATCAGGAGTACGG
ATAAAATGCTTGATGGTCGGAAGAGGCATAAATTCCGTCAGCCAGTTTAGTCTGACCATCTCATCTGTAA
CATCATTGGCAACGCTACCTTTGCCATGTTTCAGAAACAACTCTGGCGCATCGGGCTTCCCATACAATCG
ATAGATTGTCGCACCTGATTGCCCGACATTATCGCGAGCCCATTTATACCCATATAAATCAGCATCCATG
TTGGAATTTAATCGCGGCCTAGAGCAAGACGTTTCCCGTTGAATATGGCTCATAACACCCCTTGTATTAC
TGTTTATGTAAGCAGACAGTTTTATTGTTCATGACCAAAATCCCTTAACGTGAGTTTTCGTTCCACTGAG
CGTCAGACCCCGTAGAAAAGATCAAAGGATCTTCTTGAGATCCTTTTTTTCTGCGCGTAATCTGCTGCTT
GCAAACAAAAAAACCACCGCTACCAGCGGTGGTTTGTTTGCCGGATCAAGAGCTACCAACTCTTTTTCCG
AAGGTAACTGGCTTCAGCAGAGCGCAGATACCAAATACTGTCCTTCTAGTGTAGCCGTAGTTAGGCCACC
ACTTCAAGAACTCTGTAGCACCGCCTACATACCTCGCTCTGCTAATCCTGTTACCAGTGGCTGCTGCCAG
TGGCGATAAGTCGTGTCTTACCGGGTTGGACTCAAGACGATAGTTACCGGATAAGGCGCAGCGGTCGGGC
TGAACGGGGGGTTCGTGCACACAGCCCAGCTTGGAGCGAACGACCTACACCGAACTGAGATACCTACAGC
GTGAGCTATGAGAAAGCGCCACGCTTCCCGAAGGGAGAAAGGCGGACAGGTATCCGGTAAGCGGCAGGGT
CGGAACAGGAGAGCGCACGAGGGAGCTTCCAGGGGGAAACGCCTGGTATCTTTATAGTCCTGTCGGGTTT
CGCCACCTCTGACTTGAGCGTCGATTTTTGTGATGCTCGTCAGGGGGGCGGAGCCTATGGAAAAACGCCA
GCAACGCGGCCTTTTTACGGTTCCTGGCCTTTTGCTGGCCTTTTGCTCACATGTTCTTTCCTGCGTTATC
CCCTGATTCTGTGGATAACCGTATTACCGCCTTTGAGTGAGCTGATACCGCTCGCCGCAGCCGAACGACC
GAGCGCAGCGAGTCAGTGAGCGAGGAAGCGGAAGAGCGCCTGATGCGGTATTTTCTCCTTACGCATCTGT
GCGGTATTTCACACCGCAATGGTGCACTCTCAGTACAATCTGCTCTGATGCCGCATAGTTAAGCCAGTAT
ACACTCCGCTATCGCTACGTGACTGGGTCATGGCTGCGCCCCGACACCCGCCAACACCCGCTGACGCGCC
CTGACGGGCTTGTCTGCTCCCGGCATCCGCTTACAGACAAGCTGTGACCGTCTCCGGGAGCTGCATGTGT
CAGAGGTTTTCACCGTCATCACCGAAACGCGCGAGGCAGCTGCGGTAAAGCTCATCAGCGTGGTCGTGAA
GCGATTCACAGATGTCTGCCTGTTCATCCGCGTCCAGCTCGTTGAGTTTCTCCAGAAGCGTTAATGTCTG
GCTTCTGATAAAGCGGGCCATGTTAAGGGCGGTTTTTTCCTGTTTGGTCACTGATGCCTCCGTGTAAGGG
GGATTTCTGTTCATGGGGGTAATGATACCGATGAAACGAGAGAGGATGCTCACGATACGGGTTACTGATG
ATGAACATGCCCGGTTACTGGAACGTTGTGAGGGTAAACAACTGGCGGTATGGATGCGGCGGGACCAGAG
AAAAATCACTCAGGGTCAATGCCAGCGCTTCGTTAATACAGATGTAGGTGTTCCACAGGGTAGCCAGCAG
CATCCTGCGATGCAGATCCGGAACATAATGGTGCAGGGCGCTGACTTCCGCGTTTCCAGACTTTACGAAA
CACGGAAACCGAAGACCATTCATGTTGTTGCTCAGGTCGCAGACGTTTTGCAGCAGCAGTCGCTTCACGT
TCGCTCGCGTATCGGTGATTCATTCTGCTAACCAGTAAGGCAACCCCGCCAGCCTAGCCGGGTCCTCAAC
GACAGGAGCACGATCATGCGCACCCGTGGGGCCGCCATGCCGGCGATAATGGCCTGCTTCTCGCCGAAAC
GTTTGGTGGCGGGACCAGTGACGAAGGCTTGAGCGAGGGCGTGCAAGATTCCGAATACCGCAAGCGACAG
GCCGATCATCGTCGCGCTCCAGCGAAAGCGGTCCTCGCCGAAAATGACCCAGAGCGCTGCCGGCACCTGT
CCTACGAGTTGCATGATAAAGAAGACAGTCATAAGTGCGGCGACGATAGTCATGCCCCGCGCCCACCGGA
AGGAGCTGACTGGGTTGAAGGCTCTCAAGGGCATCGGTCGAGATCCCGGTGCCTAATGAGTGAGCTAACT
TACATTAATTGCGTTGCGCTCACTGCCCGCTTTCCAGTCGGGAAACCTGTCGTGCCAGCTGCATTAATGA
ATCGGCCAACGCGCGGGGAGAGGCGGTTTGCGTATTGGGCGCCAGGGTGGTTTTTCTTTTCACCAGTGAG
ACGGGCAACAGCTGATTGCCCTTCACCGCCTGGCCCTGAGAGAGTTGCAGCAAGCGGTCCACGCTGGTTT
GCCCCAGCAGGCGAAAATCCTGTTTGATGGTGGTTAACGGCGGGATATAACATGAGCTGTCTTCGGTATC
GTCGTATCCCACTACCGAGATATCCGCACCAACGCGCAGCCCGGACTCGGTAATGGCGCGCATTGCGCCC
AGCGCCATCTGATCGTTGGCAACCAGCATCGCAGTGGGAACGATGCCCTCATTCAGCATTTGCATGGTTT
GTTGAAAACCGGACATGGCACTCCAGTCGCCTTCCCGTTCCGCTATCGGCTGAATTTGATTGCGAGTGAG
ATATTTATGCCAGCCAGCCAGACGCAGACGCGCCGAGACAGAACTTAATGGGCCCGCTAACAGCGCGATT
TGCTGGTGACCCAATGCGACCAGATGCTCCACGCCCAGTCGCGTACCGTCTTCATGGGAGAAAATAATAC
TGTTGATGGGTGTCTGGTCAGAGACATCAAGAAATAACGCCGGAACATTAGTGCAGGCAGCTTCCACAGC
AATGGCATCCTGGTCATCCAGCGGATAGTTAATGATCAGCCCACTGACGCGTTGCGCGAGAAGATTGTGC
ACCGCCGCTTTACAGGCTTCGACGCCGCTTCGTTCTACCATCGACACCACCACGCTGGCACCCAGTTGAT
CGGCGCGAGATTTAATCGCCGCGACAATTTGCGACGGCGCGTGCAGGGCCAGACTGGAGGTGGCAACGCC
AATCAGCAACGACTGTTTGCCCGCCAGTTGTTGTGCCACGCGGTTGGGAATGTAATTCAGCTCCGCCATC
GCCGCTTCCACTTTTTCCCGCGTTTTCGCAGAAACGTGGCTGGCCTGGTTCACCACGCGGGAAACGGTCT
GATAAGAGACACCGGCATACTCTGCGACATCGTATAACGTTACTGGTTTCACATTCACCACCCTGAATTG
ACTCTCTTCCGGGCGCTATCATGCCATACCGCGAAAGGTTTTGCGCCATTCGATGGTGTCCGGGATCTCG
ACGCTCTCCCTTATGCGACTCCTGCATTAGGAAGCAGCCCAGTAGTAGGTTGAGGCCGTTGAGCACCGCC
GCCGCAAGGAATGGTGCATGCAAGGAGATGGCGCCCAACAGTCCCCCGGCCACGGGGCCTGCCACCATAC
CCACGCCGAAACAAGCGCTCATGAGCCCGAAGTGGCGAGCCCGATCTTCCCCATCGGTGATGTCGGCGAT
ATAGGCGCCAGCAACCGCACCTGTGGCGCCGGTGATGCCGGCCACGATGCGTCCGGCGTAGAGGA
