Features (pLannotate 1.2.2; 19 found; start..end, strand, type, name):
     24..42      +  promoter       T7 promoter: promoter for bacteriophage T7 RNA polymerase
     43..67      +  protein_bind   lac operator: The lac repressor binds to the lac operator to inhibit transcription in E. coli. This inhibition can be relieved by adding lactose or isopropyl-β-D-thiogalactopyranoside (IPTG). lac repressor encoded by lacI
     82..104     +  RBS            RBS: efficient ribosome binding site from bacteriophage T7 gene 10 (Olins and Rangwala, 1989)
    118..960     +  CDS            HLA-A (fragment) (sequence partly withheld): HLAA_HUMAN - Also known as HLAA. Experimental evidence at protein level: Swiss-Prot protein existence level 1. Allele A*74:01: Presents immunodominant HIV-1 epitopes derived from gag-pol (GQMVHQAISPR, QIYPGIKVR) and rev (RQIHSISER), carrying an aliphatic residue at position 2 and Arg anchor residue at the C-terminus. May contribute to viral load control in chronic HIV-1 infection. From Homo sapiens (Human).
   1036..1053    +  CDS            9xHis (fragment): 9xHis affinity tag
   1063..1112    +  CDS            SET1 (fragment): solubility-enhancement tag derived from T7 phage gene 10B
   1120..1167    +  terminator     T7 terminator: transcription terminator for bacteriophage T7 RNA polymerase
   1204..1659    +  rep_origin     f1 ori (sequence partly withheld): f1 bacteriophage origin of replication; arrow indicates direction of (+) strand synthesis
   1686..1743    +  promoter       AmpR promoter (fragment): bla
   1752..2567    -  CDS            KanR: aminoglycoside phosphotransferase; aph(3')-Ia; confers resistance to kanamycin in bacteria or G418 (Geneticin®) in eukaryotes
   2689..3277    +  rep_origin     ori: high-copy-number ColE1/pMB1/pBR322/pUC origin of replication
   3463..3605    -  misc_feature   bom: basis of mobility region from pBR322
   3707..3898    -  CDS            rop: Rop protein, which maintains plasmids at low copy number; rop
   3915..4295    +  CDS            YPB1_ECOLX: Protein predicted: Swiss-Prot protein existence level 4. From Escherichia coli.
   4367..4658    -  CDS            TcR (fragment): tetracycline efflux protein; tet; confers resistance to tetracycline
   4673..4694    -  protein_bind   CAP binding site: CAP binding activates transcription in the presence of cAMP. E. coli catabolite activator protein
   4707..5789    -  CDS            lacI: lac repressor; lacI; The lac repressor binds to the lac operator to inhibit transcription in E. coli. This inhibition can be relieved by adding lactose or isopropyl-β-D-thiogalactopyranoside (IPTG).
   5790..5867    -  promoter       lacI promoter: lacI
   5875..2       -  CDS            TcR (fragment) (across the origin): tetracycline efflux protein; tet; confers resistance to tetracycline
>Addgene plasmid #180448 | pTCF5 HLA-A*01:01 | depositor full sequence | sequence record 357357 | pTCF5 HLA-A*01:01 sequence 6152 bps
TCGAGATCTCGATCCCGCGAAATTAATACGACTCACTATAGGGGAATTGTGAGCGGATAACAATTCCCCT
CTAGAAATAATTTTGTTTAACTTTAAGAAGGAGATATACATATGGCTAGCGGT
[540 nt withheld, positions 124-663]
ACGGACCCCCCCAAGACACATATGACCCACCACCCCATCTCTGACCATGAGGCCACCCTGAGGTGCTGGG
CCCTGGGCTTCTACCCTGCGGAGATCACACTGACCTGGCAGCGGGATGGGGAGGACCAGACCCAGGACAC
GGAGCTCGTGGAGACCAGGCCTGCAGGGGATGGAACCTTCCAGAAGTGGGCGGCTGTGGTGGTGCCTTCT
GGAGAGGAGCAGAGATACACCTGCCATGTGCAGCATGAGGGTCTGCCCAAGCCCCTCACCCTGAGATGGG
AGCTGTCTTCCCAGCCCGGATCCCTGCATCATATTCTGGATGCACAGAAAATGGTGTGGAATCATCGTTA
AAAGCTTGCGGCCGCACTCGAGCACCACCACCACCACCACTGAGATCCGGCTGCTAACAAAGCCCGAAAG
GAAGCTGAGTTGGCTGCTGCCACCGCTGAGCAATAACTAGCATAACCCCTTGGGGCCTCTAAACGGGTCT
TGAGGGGTTTTTTGCTGAAAGGAGGAACTATATCCGGATTGGCGAATGGG
[124 nt withheld, positions 1204-1327]
C
[91 nt withheld, positions 1329-1419]
A
[49 nt withheld, positions 1421-1469]
CCTTTGACGTTGGAGTCCACGTTCTTT
[37 nt withheld, positions 1497-1533]
ACCCTATCTCGGTCTATTCTTTTGATTTATAAGGGATTTTGCCGATTTCGGCCTATTGGTTAAAAAATGA
GCTGATTTAACAAAAATTTAACGCGAATTTTAACAAAATATTAACGTTTACAATTTCAGGTGGCACTTTT
CGGGGAAATGTGCGCGGAACCCCTATTTGTTTATTTTTCTAAATACATTCAAATATGTATCCGCTCATGA
ATTAATTCTTAGAAAAACTCATCGAGCATCAAATGAAACTGCAATTTATTCATATCAGGATTATCAATAC
CATATTTTTGAAAAAGCCGTTTCTGTAATGAAGGAGAAAACTCACCGAGGCAGTTCCATAGGATGGCAAG
ATCCTGGTATCGGTCTGCGATTCCGACTCGTCCAACATCAATACAACCTATTAATTTCCCCTCGTCAAAA
ATAAGGTTATCAAGTGAGAAATCACCATGAGTGACGACTGAATCCGGTGAGAATGGCAAAAGTTTATGCA
TTTCTTTCCAGACTTGTTCAACAGGCCAGCCATTACGCTCGTCATCAAAATCACTCGCATCAACCAAACC
GTTATTCATTCGTGATTGCGCCTGAGCGAGACGAAATACGCGATCGCTGTTAAAAGGACAATTACAAACA
GGAATCGAATGCAACCGGCGCAGGAACACTGCCAGCGCATCAACAATATTTTCACCTGAATCAGGATATT
CTTCTAATACCTGGAATGCTGTTTTCCCGGGGATCGCAGTGGTGAGTAACCATGCATCATCAGGAGTACG
GATAAAATGCTTGATGGTCGGAAGAGGCATAAATTCCGTCAGCCAGTTTAGTCTGACCATCTCATCTGTA
ACATCATTGGCAACGCTACCTTTGCCATGTTTCAGAAACAACTCTGGCGCATCGGGCTTCCCATACAATC
GATAGATTGTCGCACCTGATTGCCCGACATTATCGCGAGCCCATTTATACCCATATAAATCAGCATCCAT
GTTGGAATTTAATCGCGGCCTAGAGCAAGACGTTTCCCGTTGAATATGGCTCATAACACCCCTTGTATTA
CTGTTTATGTAAGCAGACAGTTTTATTGTTCATGACCAAAATCCCTTAACGTGAGTTTTCGTTCCACTGA
GCGTCAGACCCCGTAGAAAAGATCAAAGGATCTTCTTGAGATCCTTTTTTTCTGCGCGTAATCTGCTGCT
TGCAAACAAAAAAACCACCGCTACCAGCGGTGGTTTGTTTGCCGGATCAAGAGCTACCAACTCTTTTTCC
GAAGGTAACTGGCTTCAGCAGAGCGCAGATACCAAATACTGTCCTTCTAGTGTAGCCGTAGTTAGGCCAC
CACTTCAAGAACTCTGTAGCACCGCCTACATACCTCGCTCTGCTAATCCTGTTACCAGTGGCTGCTGCCA
GTGGCGATAAGTCGTGTCTTACCGGGTTGGACTCAAGACGATAGTTACCGGATAAGGCGCAGCGGTCGGG
CTGAACGGGGGGTTCGTGCACACAGCCCAGCTTGGAGCGAACGACCTACACCGAACTGAGATACCTACAG
CGTGAGCTATGAGAAAGCGCCACGCTTCCCGAAGGGAGAAAGGCGGACAGGTATCCGGTAAGCGGCAGGG
TCGGAACAGGAGAGCGCACGAGGGAGCTTCCAGGGGGAAACGCCTGGTATCTTTATAGTCCTGTCGGGTT
TCGCCACCTCTGACTTGAGCGTCGATTTTTGTGATGCTCGTCAGGGGGGCGGAGCCTATGGAAAAACGCC
AGCAACGCGGCCTTTTTACGGTTCCTGGCCTTTTGCTGGCCTTTTGCTCACATGTTCTTTCCTGCGTTAT
CCCCTGATTCTGTGGATAACCGTATTACCGCCTTTGAGTGAGCTGATACCGCTCGCCGCAGCCGAACGAC
CGAGCGCAGCGAGTCAGTGAGCGAGGAAGCGGAAGAGCGCCTGATGCGGTATTTTCTCCTTACGCATCTG
TGCGGTATTTCACACCGCATATATGGTGCACTCTCAGTACAATCTGCTCTGATGCCGCATAGTTAAGCCA
GTATACACTCCGCTATCGCTACGTGACTGGGTCATGGCTGCGCCCCGACACCCGCCAACACCCGCTGACG
CGCCCTGACGGGCTTGTCTGCTCCCGGCATCCGCTTACAGACAAGCTGTGACCGTCTCCGGGAGCTGCAT
GTGTCAGAGGTTTTCACCGTCATCACCGAAACGCGCGAGGCAGCTGCGGTAAAGCTCATCAGCGTGGTCG
TGAAGCGATTCACAGATGTCTGCCTGTTCATCCGCGTCCAGCTCGTTGAGTTTCTCCAGAAGCGTTAATG
TCTGGCTTCTGATAAAGCGGGCCATGTTAAGGGCGGTTTTTTCCTGTTTGGTCACTGATGCCTCCGTGTA
AGGGGGATTTCTGTTCATGGGGGTAATGATACCGATGAAACGAGAGAGGATGCTCACGATACGGGTTACT
GATGATGAACATGCCCGGTTACTGGAACGTTGTGAGGGTAAACAACTGGCGGTATGGATGCGGCGGGACC
AGAGAAAAATCACTCAGGGTCAATGCCAGCGCTTCGTTAATACAGATGTAGGTGTTCCACAGGGTAGCCA
GCAGCATCCTGCGATGCAGATCCGGAACATAATGGTGCAGGGCGCTGACTTCCGCGTTTCCAGACTTTAC
GAAACACGGAAACCGAAGACCATTCATGTTGTTGCTCAGGTCGCAGACGTTTTGCAGCAGCAGTCGCTTC
ACGTTCGCTCGCGTATCGGTGATTCATTCTGCTAACCAGTAAGGCAACCCCGCCAGCCTAGCCGGGTCCT
CAACGACAGGAGCACGATCATGCGCACCCGTGGGGCCGCCATGCCGGCGATAATGGCCTGCTTCTCGCCG
AAACGTTTGGTGGCGGGACCAGTGACGAAGGCTTGAGCGAGGGCGTGCAAGATTCCGAATACCGCAAGCG
ACAGGCCGATCATCGTCGCGCTCCAGCGAAAGCGGTCCTCGCCGAAAATGACCCAGAGCGCTGCCGGCAC
CTGTCCTACGAGTTGCATGATAAAGAAGACAGTCATAAGTGCGGCGACGATAGTCATGCCCCGCGCCCAC
CGGAAGGAGCTGACTGGGTTGAAGGCTCTCAAGGGCATCGGTCGAGATCCCGGTGCCTAATGAGTGAGCT
AACTTACATTAATTGCGTTGCGCTCACTGCCCGCTTTCCAGTCGGGAAACCTGTCGTGCCAGCTGCATTA
ATGAATCGGCCAACGCGCGGGGAGAGGCGGTTTGCGTATTGGGCGCCAGGGTGGTTTTTCTTTTCACCAG
TGAGACGGGCAACAGCTGATTGCCCTTCACCGCCTGGCCCTGAGAGAGTTGCAGCAAGCGGTCCACGCTG
GTTTGCCCCAGCAGGCGAAAATCCTGTTTGATGGTGGTTAACGGCGGGATATAACATGAGCTGTCTTCGG
TATCGTCGTATCCCACTACCGAGATATCCGCACCAACGCGCAGCCCGGACTCGGTAATGGCGCGCATTGC
GCCCAGCGCCATCTGATCGTTGGCAACCAGCATCGCAGTGGGAACGATGCCCTCATTCAGCATTTGCATG
GTTTGTTGAAAACCGGACATGGCACTCCAGTCGCCTTCCCGTTCCGCTATCGGCTGAATTTGATTGCGAG
TGAGATATTTATGCCAGCCAGCCAGACGCAGACGCGCCGAGACAGAACTTAATGGGCCCGCTAACAGCGC
GATTTGCTGGTGACCCAATGCGACCAGATGCTCCACGCCCAGTCGCGTACCGTCTTCATGGGAGAAAATA
ATACTGTTGATGGGTGTCTGGTCAGAGACATCAAGAAATAACGCCGGAACATTAGTGCAGGCAGCTTCCA
CAGCAATGGCATCCTGGTCATCCAGCGGATAGTTAATGATCAGCCCACTGACGCGTTGCGCGAGAAGATT
GTGCACCGCCGCTTTACAGGCTTCGACGCCGCTTCGTTCTACCATCGACACCACCACGCTGGCACCCAGT
TGATCGGCGCGAGATTTAATCGCCGCGACAATTTGCGACGGCGCGTGCAGGGCCAGACTGGAGGTGGCAA
CGCCAATCAGCAACGACTGTTTGCCCGCCAGTTGTTGTGCCACGCGGTTGGGAATGTAATTCAGCTCCGC
CATCGCCGCTTCCACTTTTTCCCGCGTTTTCGCAGAAACGTGGCTGGCCTGGTTCACCACGCGGGAAACG
GTCTGATAAGAGACACCGGCATACTCTGCGACATCGTATAACGTTACTGGTTTCACATTCACCACCCTGA
ATTGACTCTCTTCCGGGCGCTATCATGCCATACCGCGAAAGGTTTTGCGCCATTCGATGGTGTCCGGGAT
CTCGACGCTCTCCCTTATGCGACTCCTGCATTAGGAAGCAGCCCAGTAGTAGGTTGAGGCCGTTGAGCAC
CGCCGCCGCAAGGAATGGTGCATGCAAGGAGATGGCGCCCAACAGTCCCCCGGCCACGGGGCCTGCCACC
ATACCCACGCCGAAACAAGCGCTCATGAGCCCGAAGTGGCGAGCCCGATCTTCCCCATCGGTGATGTCGG
CGATATAGGCGCCAGCAACCGCACCTGTGGCGCCGGTGATGCCGGCCACGATGCGTCCGGCGTAGAGGA
